>Addgene plasmid #162356 | pC0.295 L3S1P13 | addgene full sequence | sequence record 323942 | Addgene NGS Result
GGGTACAGTCTATGCCTCGGGCATCCAAGCAGCAAGCGCGTTACGCCGTGGGTCGATGTTTGATGTTATG
GAGCAGCAACGATGTTACGCAGCAGGGCAGTCGCCCTAAAACAAAGTTAAACATCATGAGGGAAGCGGTG
ATCGCCGAAGTATCGACTCAACTATCAGAGGTAGTTGGCGTCATCGAGCGCCATCTCGAACCGACGTTGC
TGGCCGTACATTTGTACGGCTCCGCAGTGGATGGCGGCCTGAAGCCACACAGCGATATTGATTTGCTGGT
TACGGTGACCGTAAGGCTTGATGAAACAACGCGGCGAGCTTTGATCAACGACCTTTTGGAAACTTCGGCT
TCCCCTGGAGAGAGCGAGATTCTCCGCGCTGTAGAAGTCACCATTGTTGTGCACGACGACATCATTCCGT
GGCGTTATCCAGCTAAGCGCGAACTGCAATTTGGAGAATGGCAGCGCAATGACATTCTTGCAGGTATCTT
CGAGCCAGCCACGATCGACATTGATCTGGCTATCTTGCTGACAAAAGCAAGAGAACATAGCGTTGCCTTG
GTAGGTCCAGCGGCGGAGGAACTCTTTGATCCGGTTCCTGAACAGGATCTATTTGAGGCGCTAAATGAAA
CCTTAACGCTATGGAACTCGCCGCCCGACTGGGCTGGCGATGAGCGAAATGTAGTGCTTACGTTGTCCCG
CATTTGGTACAGCGCAGTAACCGGCAAAATCGCGCCGAAGGATGTCGCTGCCGACTGGGCAATGGAGCGC
CTGCCGGCCCAGTATCAGCCCGTCATACTTGAAGCTAGACAGGCTTATCTTGGACAAGAAGAAGATCGCT
TGGCCTCGCGCGCAGATCAGTTGGAAGAATTTGTCCATTACGTAAAAGGCGAGATCACCAAGGTAGTCGG
CAAATAACTGTCAGACCAAGTTTACTCATATATACTTTAGATTGATTTAAAACTTCATTTTTAATTTAAA
AGGATCTAGGTGAAGATCCTTTTTGATAATCTCATGACCAAAATCCCTTAACGTGAGTTTTCGTTCCACT
GAGCGTCAGACCCCGTAGAAAAGATCAAAGGATCTTCTTGAGATCCTTTTTTTCTGCGCGTAATCTGCTG
CTTGCAAACAAAAAAACCACCGCTACCAGCGGTGGTTTGTTTGCCGGATCAAGAGCTACCAACTCTTTTT
CCGAAGGTAACTGGCTTCAGCAGAGCGCAGATACCAAATACTGTTCTTCTAGTGTAGCCGTAGTTAGGCC
ACCACTTCAAGAACTCTGTAGCACCGCCTACATACCTCGCTCTGCTAATCCTGTTACCAGTGGCTGCTGC
CAGTGGCGATAAGTCGTGTCTTACCGGGTTGGACTCAAGACGATAGTTACCGGATAAGGCGCAGCGGTCG
GGCTGAACGGGGGGTTCGTGCACACAGCCCAGCTTGGAGCGAACGACCTACACCGAACTGAGATACCTAC
AGCGTGAGCTATGAGAAAGCGCCACGCTTCCCGAAGGGAGAAAGGCGGACAGGTATCCGGTAAGCGGCAG
GGTCGGAACAGGAGAGCGCACGAGGGAGCTTCCAGGGGGAAACGCCTGGTATCTTTATAGTCCTGTCGGG
TTTCGCCACCTCTGACTTGAGCGTCGATTTTTGTGATGCTCGTCAGGGGGGCGGAGCCTATGGAAAAACG
CCAGCAACGCGGCCTTTTTACGGTTCCTGGCCTTTTGCTGGCCTTTTGCTCACATGTTCTTTCCTGCGTT
ATCCCCTGATTCTGTGGATAACCGTATTACCGCCTTTGAGTGAGCTGATACCGCTCGCCGCAGCCGAACG
ACCGAGCGCAGCGAGTCAGTGAGCGAGGAAGCGGAAGAGCGCCCAATACGCAAACCGCCTCTCCCCGCGC
GTTGGCCGATTCATTAATCACTCTGTGGTCTCAGCTTGACGAACAATAAGGCCTCCCTAACGGGGGGCCT
TTTTTATTGATAACAAAACGCTTGAGACCACGAAGTGGCTCTTCAGTGGACGAAAGGGCCTCGTGATACG
CCTATTTTTATAGGTTAATGTCATGATAATAATGGTTTCTTAGACGTCAGGTGGCACTTTTCGGGGAAAT
GTGCGCGGAACCCCTATTTGTTTATTTTTCTAAATACATTCAAATATGTATCCGCTCATGAGACAATAAC
CCTGATAAATGCTTCAATAATATTGAAAAAGGAAGAGTATGCGCTCACGCAACTGGTCCAGAACCTTGAC
CGAACGCAGCGGTGGTAACGGCGCAGTGGCGGTTTTCATGGCTTGTTATGACTGTTTTTTTTTG
Features (pLannotate 1.2.2; 6 found; start..end, strand, type, name):
     63..119     +  CDS            GmR (fragment): gentamycin acetyltransferase; aacC1; confers resistance to gentamycin
    126..914     +  CDS            aadA: S3AD_ECOLX - Experimental evidence at protein level: Swiss-Prot protein existence level 1. Mediates bacterial resistance to the antibiotics streptomycin and spectinomycin. From Escherichia coli.
   1088..1676    +  rep_origin     ori: high-copy-number ColE1/pMB1/pBR322/pUC origin of replication
   1859..1908    +  CDS            lacI (fragment): lac repressor; lacI; The lac repressor binds to the lac operator to inhibit transcription in E. coli. This inhibition can be relieved by adding lactose or isopropyl-β-D-thiogalactopyranoside (IPTG).
   2104..2208    +  promoter       AmpR promoter: bla
   2199..2279    -  CDS            int (fragment): INT2_ECOLX - Protein inferred from homology: Swiss-Prot protein existence level 3. Putative integrase believed to be involved in the insertion of antibiotic resistance genes into plasmids and transposons. From Escherichia coli.
