[The description below was written by a language model from this plasmid's Addgene catalogue record and pLannotate feature annotations shown in this document.]
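Description:
pC0.295 L3S1P13 is a small (about 2.3 kb) Level 0 part plasmid built on the pICH41276 backbone, an acceptor vector used in hierarchical modular (Golden Gate/MoClo-style) cloning. It carries a single standardised part, a transcription terminator. It is maintained in E. coli at high copy number from a ColE1/pUC-type origin. Selection is with spectinomycin through the aadA gene, which encodes an aminoglycoside adenylyltransferase conferring resistance to streptomycin and spectinomycin.

The payload is L3S1P13, a 51 bp insert recorded as a transcription terminator. The automated annotation does not label this short element, so its exact position is not given in the feature table. It presumably lies in the unannotated region between the origin and the resistance cassette. The other annotated features are an AmpR (bla) promoter and short fragments matching gentamicin acetyltransferase, an integron-type integrase and lacI. The first three lie next to the aadA gene and are most plausibly remnants of the resistance cassette's origin. The lacI match may be residual backbone or cloning-site sequence. None of these fragments is long enough to encode a functional protein. The plasmid contains no promoter-driven gene of interest, reporter or tag.

As a Level 0 module, the terminator is intended to be excised and combined with promoter, coding sequence and other parts to build complete transcription units in higher-level assembly vectors. The associated work evaluated and compared the efficiency of transcription terminators across different cyanobacterial species. This places the plasmid within a terminator library for genetic engineering and synthetic biology in cyanobacteria.
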