Addgene plasmid #162356: pC0.295 L3S1P13
Purpose: Level 0 transcription terminator
Depositing lab: Alistair McCormick. Depositing organization: University of Edinburgh. Publication: Evaluation and Comparison of the Efficiency of Transcription Terminators in Different Cyanobacterial Species. Gale GAR, Wang B, McCormick AJ. Front Microbiol. 2021 Jan 15;11:624011. doi: 10.3389/fmicb.2020.624011. eCollection 2020. PubMed 33519785.
Backbone
  Vector backbone: pICH41276
Growth in bacteria
  Bacterial resistance: Spectinomycin, 50 μg/mL
  Growth temperature: 37°C
  Growth strain: DH5alpha
  Copy number: High Copy
Gene/Insert
  Gene/Insert name: L3S1P13
  Insert size (bp): 51
Terms and licenses: Academic/Nonprofit Terms; Industry Terms: Not Available to Industry
How to cite: pC0.295 L3S1P13 was a gift from Alistair McCormick (Addgene plasmid # 162356 ; http://n2t.net/addgene:162356 ; RRID:Addgene_162356)
